Addgene plasmid #162348: pTet-O-E2F7-T2A-PuroR
Purpose: Lentiviral expression of E2F7 under the control of the TetON promoter
Depositing lab: Charles Gersbach. Depositing organization: Duke University. Publication: Master Regulators and Cofactors of Human Neuronal Cell Fate Specification Identified by CRISPR Gene Activation Screens. Black JB, McCutcheon SR, Dube S, Barrera A, Klann TS, Rice GA, Adkar SS, Soderling SH, Reddy TE, Gersbach CA. Cell Rep. 2020 Dec 1;33(9):108460. doi: 10.1016/j.celrep.2020.108460. PubMed 33264623.
Backbone
  Vector backbone: Tet-O-FUW
  Backbone size w/o insert (bp): 8000
  Vector type: Mammalian Expression, Lentiviral
  Selectable markers: Puromycin
Growth in bacteria
  Bacterial resistance: Ampicillin, 100 μg/mL
  Growth temperature: 37°C
  Growth strain: NEB Stable
  Copy number: High Copy
Gene/Insert
  Gene/Insert name: E2F7
  Species: H. sapiens (human)
  Insert size (bp): 2733
  Entrez Gene: E2F7
  Promoter: Tet-ON
  Tag / fusion protein: T2A-PuroR (C terminal on insert)
  Cloning method: Gibson Cloning
Resource information
  A portion of this plasmid was derived from a plasmid made by: This plasmid was modifed from a gift from Marius Wernig (Addgene plasmid # 52047)
Terms and licenses: Academic/Nonprofit Terms; Industry Terms: Not Available to Industry
How to cite: pTet-O-E2F7-T2A-PuroR was a gift from Charles Gersbach (Addgene plasmid # 162348 ; http://n2t.net/addgene:162348 ; RRID:Addgene_162348)
