[The description below was written by a language model from this plasmid's Addgene catalogue record and pLannotate feature annotations shown in this document.]
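Description:
pTet-O-E2F7-T2A-PuroR is a lentiviral transfer plasmid built on the Tet-O-FUW backbone for doxycycline-inducible expression of human E2F7 in mammalian cells. It is maintained in E. coli through a high-copy ColE1/pUC-type origin with ampicillin selection. The annotated full sequence is about 11.8 kb. The backbone also carries an f1 origin and an SV40/EM7-driven bleomycin/Zeocin resistance cassette lying outside the viral genome, although the catalogue lists only puromycin as the mammalian selectable marker.

The viral portion begins with a CMV enhancer/promoter fused to a truncated HIV-1 5' LTR, which drives production of the genomic RNA in packaging cells. This is followed by the Ψ packaging signal with a partial gag fragment, the Rev response element for Rev-dependent nuclear export, and the cPPT/CTS element. The internal expression cassette consists of a tetracycline response element with seven tetO repeats joined to a minimal CMV promoter, so transcription requires a tetracycline-controlled transactivator. No transactivator is annotated on this plasmid, so it would have to be supplied separately. This promoter drives the 2,733 bp E2F7 open reading frame, encoding an atypical E2F transcription factor that acts mainly as a repressor. It is linked at its C terminus through a T2A ribosome-skipping peptide to puromycin N-acetyltransferase, so that induced cells produce both proteins from one transcript and can be selected with puromycin. A WPRE downstream enhances transcript expression, and the cassette ends in the 3' LTR region and a bGH polyadenylation signal.

The associated work concerns transcription factors regulating human neuronal cell fate specification, which suggests that the construct is used for inducible E2F7 overexpression in that context.
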