Features (pLannotate 1.2.2; 34 found; start..end, strand, type, name):
      2..54      +  CDS            T2A (fragment): 2A peptide from Thosea asigna virus capsid protein Eukaryotic ribosomes fail to insert a peptide bond between the Gly and Pro residues, yielding separate polypeptides.
     62..661     +  CDS            PuroR: puromycin N-acetyltransferase; pac from Streptomyces alboniger; confers resistance to puromycin
    677..700     +  misc_feature   MCS (fragment): pBluescript multiple cloning site
    700..1288    +  misc_feature   WPRE: woodchuck hepatitis virus posttranscriptional regulatory element
   1225..1806    +  CDS            nef (fragment): NEF_HV1H2 - Experimental evidence at protein level: Swiss-Prot protein existence level 1. Extracellular Nef protein targets CD4(+) T-lymphocytes for apoptosis by interacting with CXCR4 surface receptors. From Human immunodeficiency virus type 1 group M subtype B (isolate HXB2) (HIV-1).
   1813..1993    +  LTR            5' LTR (truncated): truncated 5' long terminal repeat (LTR) from HIV-1
   2025..2249    +  polyA_signal   bGH poly(A) signal: bovine growth hormone polyadenylation signal
   2253..2274    +  promoter       SV40 promoter (fragment): SV40 enhancer and early promoter
   2295..2723    +  rep_origin     f1 ori (sequence partly withheld): f1 bacteriophage origin of replication; arrow indicates direction of (+) strand synthesis
   2737..3066    +  promoter       SV40 promoter: SV40 enhancer and early promoter
   3114..3161    +  promoter       EM7 promoter: synthetic bacterial promoter&nbsp
   3180..3554    +  CDS            BleoR: antibiotic-binding protein; Sh ble from Streptoalloteichus hindustanus; confers resistance to bleomycin, phleomycin, and Zeocin™
   3564..3689    +  CDS            ble (fragment): BLE_KLEPN - Experimental evidence at protein level: Swiss-Prot protein existence level 1. Binding protein with a strong affinity to the bleomycin family of antibiotics. Binds to CL990; an antimitotic-antibiotic compound. From Klebsiella pneumoniae.
   3684..3805    +  polyA_signal   SV40 poly(A) signal: SV40 polyadenylation signal
   3876..3898    -  protein_bind   lac operator (fragment): The lac repressor binds to the lac operator to inhibit transcription in E. coli. This inhibition can be relieved by adding lactose or isopropyl-β-D-thiogalactopyranoside (IPTG). lac repressor encoded by lacI
   3902..3932    -  promoter       lac promoter: promoter for the E. coli lac operon
   3947..3968    -  protein_bind   CAP binding site: CAP binding activates transcription in the presence of cAMP. E. coli catabolite activator protein
   3981..4073    -  CDS            lacI (fragment): lac repressor; lacI; The lac repressor binds to the lac operator to inhibit transcription in E. coli. This inhibition can be relieved by adding lactose or isopropyl-β-D-thiogalactopyranoside (IPTG).
   4256..4844    -  rep_origin     ori: high-copy-number ColE1/pMB1/pBR322/pUC origin of replication
   5015..5875    -  CDS            AmpR: β-lactamase; bla; confers resistance to ampicillin, carbenicillin, and related antibiotics
   5876..5980    -  promoter       AmpR promoter: bla
   6039..6091    -  misc_feature   bom (fragment): basis of mobility region from pBR322
   6246..6625    +  enhancer       CMV enhancer: human cytomegalovirus immediate early enhancer
   6626..6825    +  promoter       CMV promoter: human cytomegalovirus (CMV) immediate early promoter
   6843..7023    +  LTR            5' LTR (truncated): truncated 5' long terminal repeat (LTR) from HIV-1
   7070..7195    +  misc_feature   HIV-1 Ψ: packaging signal of human immunodeficiency virus type 1
   7179..7542    +  CDS            HIV-1 gag (fragment): gag protein from human immunodeficiency virus 1; gag
   7688..7921    +  misc_feature   RRE: The Rev response element (RRE) of HIV-1 allows for Rev-dependent mRNA export from the nucleus to the cytoplasm.
   8298..8398    +  CDS            Rev (fragment): human immunodeficiency virus 1 (HIV-1) Rev protein; rev; enhances nuclear export of unspliced and incompletely spliced viral mRNAs
   8448..8565    +  misc_feature   cPPT/CTS: central polypurine tract and central termination sequence of HIV-1
   8622..8892    +  protein_bind   tetracycline response element: contains seven copies of the tetracycline operator tetO tetracycline repressor TetR
   8903..8920    +  misc_feature   MCS (fragment): pUC18/19 multiple cloning site
   8925..8963    +  promoter       minimal CMV promoter: human cytomegalovirus (CMV) immediate early promoter
   9069..11801   +  CDS            E2F7: E2F7_HUMAN - Experimental evidence at protein level: Swiss-Prot protein existence level 1. Atypical E2F transcription factor that participates in various processes such as angiogenesis, polyploidization of specialized cells and DNA damage response. Mainly acts as a transcription repressor that binds DNA independently of DP proteins and specifically recognizes the E2 recognition site 5'-TTTC[CG]CGC-3'. Directly represses transcription of classical E2F transcription factors such as E2F1. Acts as a regulator of S-phase by recognizing and binding the E2-related site 5'-TTCCCGCC-3' and mediating re
>Addgene plasmid #162348 | pTet-O-E2F7-T2A-PuroR | addgene full sequence | sequence record 324526 | Addgene NGS Result
AGAGGGCAGGGGAAGTCTTCTAACATGCGGGGACGTGGAGGAAAATCCCGGCCCACTCGAGATGACCGAG
TACAAGCCCACGGTGCGCCTCGCCACCCGCGACGACGTCCCCAGGGCCGTACGCACCCTCGCCGCCGCGT
TCGCCGACTACCCCGCCACGCGCCACACCGTCGATCCGGACCGCCACATCGAGCGGGTCACCGAGCTGCA
AGAACTCTTCCTCACGCGCGTCGGGCTCGACATCGGCAAGGTGTGGGTCGCGGACGACGGCGCCGCGGTG
GCGGTCTGGACCACGCCGGAGAGCGTCGAAGCGGGGGCGGTGTTCGCCGAGATCGGCCCGCGCATGGCCG
AGTTGAGCGGTTCCCGGCTGGCCGCGCAGCAACAGATGGAAGGCCTCCTGGCGCCGCACCGGCCCAAGGA
GCCCGCGTGGTTCCTGGCCACCGTCGGCGTCTCGCCCGACCACCAGGGCAAGGGTCTGGGCAGCGCCGTC
GTGCTCCCCGGAGTGGAGGCGGCCGAGCGCGCCGGGGTGCCCGCCTTCCTGGAGACCTCCGCGCCCCGCA
ACCTCCCCTTCTACGAGCGGCTCGGCTTCACCGTCACCGCCGACGTCGAGGTGCCCGAAGGACCGCGCAC
CTGGTGCATGACCCGCAAGCCCGGTGCCTGATTAATTAAGCTAGCTAATTCGATATCAAGCTTATCGATA
ATCAACCTCTGGATTACAAAATTTGTGAAAGATTGACTGGTATTCTTAACTATGTTGCTCCTTTTACGCT
ATGTGGATACGCTGCTTTAATGCCTTTGTATCATGCTATTGCTTCCCGTATGGCTTTCATTTTCTCCTCC
TTGTATAAATCCTGGTTGCTGTCTCTTTATGAGGAGTTGTGGCCCGTTGTCAGGCAACGTGGCGTGGTGT
GCACTGTGTTTGCTGACGCAACCCCCACTGGTTGGGGCATTGCCACCACCTGTCAGCTCCTTTCCGGGAC
TTTCGCTTTCCCCCTCCCTATTGCCACGGCGGAACTCATCGCCGCCTGCCTTGCCCGCTGCTGGACAGGG
GCTCGGCTGTTGGGCACTGACAATTCCGTGGTGTTGTCGGGGAAATCATCGTCCTTTCCTTGGCTGCTCG
CCTGTGTTGCCACCTGGATTCTGCGCGGGACGTCCTTCTGCTACGTCCCTTCGGCCCTCAATCCAGCGGA
CCTTCCTTCCCGCGGCCTGCTGCCGGCTCTGCGGCCTCTTCCGCGTCTTCGCCTTCGCCCTCAGACGAGT
CGGATCTCCCTTTGGGCCGCCTCCCCGCATCGATACCGTCGACCTCGAGACCTAGAAAAACATGGAGCAA
TCACAAGTAGCAATACAGCAGCTACCAATGCTGATTGTGCCTGGCTAGAAGCACAAGAGGAGGAGGAGGT
GGGTTTTCCAGTCACACCTCAGGTACCTTTAAGACCAATGACTTACAAGGCAGCTGTAGATCTTAGCCAC
TTTTTAAAAGAAAAGGGGGGACTGGAAGGGCTAATTCACTCCCAACGAAGACAAGATATCCTTGATCTGT
GGATCTACCACACACAAGGCTACTTCCCTGATTGGCAGAACTACACACCAGGGCCAGGGATCAGATATCC
ACTGACCTTTGGATGGTGCTACAAGCTAGTACCAGTTGAGCAAGAGAAGGTAGAAGAAGCCAATGAAGGA
GAGAACACCCGCTTGTTACACCCTGTGAGCCTGCATGGGATGGATGACCCGGAGAGAGAAGTATTAGAGT
GGAGGTTTGACAGCCGCCTAGCATTTCATCACATGGCCCGAGAGCTGCATCCGGACTGTACTGGGTCTCT
CTGGTTAGACCAGATCTGAGCCTGGGAGCTCTCTGGCTAACTAGGGAACCCACTGCTTAAGCCTCAATAA
AGCTTGCCTTGAGTGCTTCAAGTAGTGTGTGCCCGTCTGTTGTGTGACTCTGGTAACTAGAGATCCCTCA
GACCCTTTTAGTCAGTGTGGAAAATCTCTAGCAGGGCCCGTTTAAACCCGCTGATCAGCCTCGACTGTGC
CTTCTAGTTGCCAGCCATCTGTTGTTTGCCCCTCCCCCGTGCCTTCCTTGACCCTGGAAGGTGCCACTCC
CACTGTCCTTTCCTAATAAAATGAGGAAATTGCATCGCATTGTCTGAGTAGGTGTCATTCTATTCTGGGG
GGTGGGGTGGGGCAGGACAGCAAGGGGGAGGATTGGGAAGACAATAGCAGGCATGCTGGGGATGCGGTGG
GCTCTATGGCTTCTGAGGCGGAAAGAACCAGCTGGGGCTCTAGGGGGTATCCCC
[124 nt withheld, positions 2295-2418]
C
[91 nt withheld, positions 2420-2510]
A
[49 nt withheld, positions 2512-2560]
CCTTTGACGTTGGAGTCCACGTTCTTTAATAGTGGACTCTTGTTCCAAACTGGAACAACACTCAACCCTA
TCTCGGTCTATTCTTTTGATTTATAAGGGATTTTGCCGATTTCGGCCTATTGGTTAAAAAATGAGCTGAT
TTAACAAAAATTTAACGCGAATTAATTCTGTGGAATGTGTGTCAGTTAGGGTGTGGAAAGTCCCCAGGCT
CCCCAGCAGGCAGAAGTATGCAAAGCATGCATCTCAATTAGTCAGCAACCAGGTGTGGAAAGTCCCCAGG
CTCCCCAGCAGGCAGAAGTATGCAAAGCATGCATCTCAATTAGTCAGCAACCATAGTCCCGCCCCTAACT
CCGCCCATCCCGCCCCTAACTCCGCCCAGTTCCGCCCATTCTCCGCCCCATGGCTGACTAATTTTTTTTA
TTTATGCAGAGGCCGAGGCCGCCTCTGCCTCTGAGCTATTCCAGAAGTAGTGAGGAGGCTTTTTTGGAGG
CCTAGGCTTTTGCAAAAAGCTCCCGGGAGCTTGTATATCCATTTTCGGATCTGATCAGCACGTGTTGACA
ATTAATCATCGGCATAGTATATCGGCATAGTATAATACGACAAGGTGAGGAACTAAACCATGGCCAAGTT
GACCAGTGCCGTTCCGGTGCTCACCGCGCGCGACGTCGCCGGAGCGGTCGAGTTCTGGACCGACCGGCTC
GGGTTCTCCCGGGACTTCGTGGAGGACGACTTCGCCGGTGTGGTCCGGGACGACGTGACCCTGTTCATCA
GCGCGGTCCAGGACCAGGTGGTGCCGGACAACACCCTGGCCTGGGTGTGGGTGCGCGGCCTGGACGAGCT
GTACGCCGAGTGGTCGGAGGTCGTGTCCACGAACTTCCGGGACGCCTCCGGGCCGGCCATGACCGAGATC
GGCGAGCAGCCGTGGGGGCGGGAGTTCGCCCTGCGCGACCCGGCCGGCAACTGCGTGCACTTCGTGGCCG
AGGAGCAGGACTGACACGTGCTACGAGATTTCGATTCCACCGCCGCCTTCTATGAAAGGTTGGGCTTCGG
AATCGTTTTCCGGGACGCCGGCTGGATGATCCTCCAGCGCGGGGATCTCATGCTGGAGTTCTTCGCCCAC
CCCAACTTGTTTATTGCAGCTTATAATGGTTACAAATAAAGCAATAGCATCACAAATTTCACAAATAAAG
CATTTTTTTCACTGCATTCTAGTTGTGGTTTGTCCAAACTCATCAATGTATCTTATCATGTCTGTATACC
GTCGACCTCTAGCTAGAGCTTGGCGTAATCATGGTCATAGCTGTTTCCTGTGTGAAATTGTTATCCGCTC
ACAATTCCACACAACATACGAGCCGGAAGCATAAAGTGTAAAGCCTGGGGTGCCTAATGAGTGAGCTAAC
TCACATTAATTGCGTTGCGCTCACTGCCCGCTTTCCAGTCGGGAAACCTGTCGTGCCAGCTGCATTAATG
AATCGGCCAACGCGCGGGGAGAGGCGGTTTGCGTATTGGGCGCTCTTCCGCTTCCTCGCTCACTGACTCG
CTGCGCTCGGTCGTTCGGCTGCGGCGAGCGGTATCAGCTCACTCAAAGGCGGTAATACGGTTATCCACAG
AATCAGGGGATAACGCAGGAAAGAACATGTGAGCAAAAGGCCAGCAAAAGGCCAGGAACCGTAAAAAGGC
CGCGTTGCTGGCGTTTTTCCATAGGCTCCGCCCCCCTGACGAGCATCACAAAAATCGACGCTCAAGTCAG
AGGTGGCGAAACCCGACAGGACTATAAAGATACCAGGCGTTTCCCCCTGGAAGCTCCCTCGTGCGCTCTC
CTGTTCCGACCCTGCCGCTTACCGGATACCTGTCCGCCTTTCTCCCTTCGGGAAGCGTGGCGCTTTCTCA
TAGCTCACGCTGTAGGTATCTCAGTTCGGTGTAGGTCGTTCGCTCCAAGCTGGGCTGTGTGCACGAACCC
CCCGTTCAGCCCGACCGCTGCGCCTTATCCGGTAACTATCGTCTTGAGTCCAACCCGGTAAGACACGACT
TATCGCCACTGGCAGCAGCCACTGGTAACAGGATTAGCAGAGCGAGGTATGTAGGCGGTGCTACAGAGTT
CTTGAAGTGGTGGCCTAACTACGGCTACACTAGAAGAACAGTATTTGGTATCTGCGCTCTGCTGAAGCCA
GTTACCTTCGGAAAAAGAGTTGGTAGCTCTTGATCCGGCAAACAAACCACCGCTGGTAGCGGTGGTTTTT
TTGTTTGCAAGCAGCAGATTACGCGCAGAAAAAAAGGATCTCAAGAAGATCCTTTGATCTTTTCTACGGG
GTCTGACGCTCAGTGGAACGAAAACTCACGTTAAGGGATTTTGGTCATGAGATTATCAAAAAGGATCTTC
ACCTAGATCCTTTTAAATTAAAAATGAAGTTTTAAATCAATCTAAAGTATATATGAGTAAACTTGGTCTG
ACAGTTACCAATGCTTAATCAGTGAGGCACCTATCTCAGCGATCTGTCTATTTCGTTCATCCATAGTTGC
CTGACTCCCCGTCGTGTAGATAACTACGATACGGGAGGGCTTACCATCTGGCCCCAGTGCTGCAATGATA
CCGCGAGACCCACGCTCACCGGCTCCAGATTTATCAGCAATAAACCAGCCAGCCGGAAGGGCCGAGCGCA
GAAGTGGTCCTGCAACTTTATCCGCCTCCATCCAGTCTATTAATTGTTGCCGGGAAGCTAGAGTAAGTAG
TTCGCCAGTTAATAGTTTGCGCAACGTTGTTGCCATTGCTACAGGCATCGTGGTGTCACGCTCGTCGTTT
GGTATGGCTTCATTCAGCTCCGGTTCCCAACGATCAAGGCGAGTTACATGATCCCCCATGTTGTGCAAAA
AAGCGGTTAGCTCCTTCGGTCCTCCGATCGTTGTCAGAAGTAAGTTGGCCGCAGTGTTATCACTCATGGT
TATGGCAGCACTGCATAATTCTCTTACTGTCATGCCATCCGTAAGATGCTTTTCTGTGACTGGTGAGTAC
TCAACCAAGTCATTCTGAGAATAGTGTATGCGGCGACCGAGTTGCTCTTGCCCGGCGTCAATACGGGATA
ATACCGCGCCACATAGCAGAACTTTAAAAGTGCTCATCATTGGAAAACGTTCTTCGGGGCGAAAACTCTC
AAGGATCTTACCGCTGTTGAGATCCAGTTCGATGTAACCCACTCGTGCACCCAACTGATCTTCAGCATCT
TTTACTTTCACCAGCGTTTCTGGGTGAGCAAAAACAGGAAGGCAAAATGCCGCAAAAAAGGGAATAAGGG
CGACACGGAAATGTTGAATACTCATACTCTTCCTTTTTCAATATTATTGAAGCATTTATCAGGGTTATTG
TCTCATGAGCGGATACATATTTGAATGTATTTAGAAAAATAAACAAATAGGGGTTCCGCGCACATTTCCC
CGAAAAGTGCCACCTGACGTCGACGGATCGGGAGATCTCCCGATCCCCTATGGTGCACTCTCAGTACAAT
CTGCTCTGATGCCGCATAGTTAAGCCAGTATCTGCTCCCTGCTTGTGTGTTGGAGGTCGCTGAGTAGTGC
GCGAGCAAAATTTAAGCTACAACAAGGCAAGGCTTGACCGACAATTGCATGAAGAATCTGCTTAGGGTTA
GGCGTTTTGCGCTGCTTCGCGATGTACGGGCCAGATATACGCGTTGACATTGATTATTGACTAGTTATTA
ATAGTAATCAATTACGGGGTCATTAGTTCATAGCCCATATATGGAGTTCCGCGTTACATAACTTACGGTA
AATGGCCCGCCTGGCTGACCGCCCAACGACCCCCGCCCATTGACGTCAATAATGACGTATGTTCCCATAG
TAACGCCAATAGGGACTTTCCATTGACGTCAATGGGTGGAGTATTTACGGTAAACTGCCCACTTGGCAGT
ACATCAAGTGTATCATATGCCAAGTACGCCCCCTATTGACGTCAATGACGGTAAATGGCCCGCCTGGCAT
TATGCCCAGTACATGACCTTATGGGACTTTCCTACTTGGCAGTACATCTACGTATTAGTCATCGCTATTA
CCATGGTGATGCGGTTTTGGCAGTACATCAATGGGCGTGGATAGCGGTTTGACTCACGGGGATTTCCAAG
TCTCCACCCCATTGACGTCAATGGGAGTTTGTTTTGGCACCAAAATCAACGGGACTTTCCAAAATGTCGT
AACAACTCCGCCCCATTGACGCAAATGGGCGGTAGGCGTGTACGGTGGGAGGTCTATATAAGCAGCGCGT
TTTGCCTGTACTGGGTCTCTCTGGTTAGACCAGATCTGAGCCTGGGAGCTCTCTGGCTAACTAGGGAACC
CACTGCTTAAGCCTCAATAAAGCTTGCCTTGAGTGCTTCAAGTAGTGTGTGCCCGTCTGTTGTGTGACTC
TGGTAACTAGAGATCCCTCAGACCCTTTTAGTCAGTGTGGAAAATCTCTAGCAGTGGCGCCCGAACAGGG
ACTTGAAAGCGAAAGGGAAACCAGAGGAGCTCTCTCGACGCAGGACTCGGCTTGCTGAAGCGCGCACGGC
AAGAGGCGAGGGGCGGCGACTGGTGAGTACGCCAAAAATTTTGACTAGCGGAGGCTAGAAGGAGAGAGAT
GGGTGCGAGAGCGTCAGTATTAAGCGGGGGAGAATTAGATCGCGATGGGAAAAAATTCGGTTAAGGCCAG
GGGGAAAGAAAAAATATAAATTAAAACATATAGTATGGGCAAGCAGGGAGCTAGAACGATTCGCAGTTAA
TCCTGGCCTGTTAGAAACATCAGAAGGCTGTAGACAAATACTGGGACAGCTACAACCATCCCTTCAGACA
GGATCAGAAGAACTTAGATCATTATATAATACAGTAGCAACCCTCTATTGTGTGCATCAAAGGATAGAGA
TAAAAGACACCAAGGAAGCTTTAGACAAGATAGAGGAAGAGCAAAACAAAAGTAAGACCACCGCACAGCA
AGCGGCCGCTGATCTTCAGACCTGGAGGAGGAGATATGAGGGACAATTGGAGAAGTGAATTATATAAATA
TAAAGTAGTAAAAATTGAACCATTAGGAGTAGCACCCACCAAGGCAAAGAGAAGAGTGGTGCAGAGAGAA
AAAAGAGCAGTGGGAATAGGAGCTTTGTTCCTTGGGTTCTTGGGAGCAGCAGGAAGCACTATGGGCGCAG
CGTCAATGACGCTGACGGTACAGGCCAGACAATTATTGTCTGGTATAGTGCAGCAGCAGAACAATTTGCT
GAGGGCTATTGAGGCGCAACAGCATCTGTTGCAACTCACAGTCTGGGGCATCAAGCAGCTCCAGGCAAGA
ATCCTGGCTGTGGAAAGATACCTAAAGGATCAACAGCTCCTGGGGATTTGGGGTTGCTCTGGAAAACTCA
TTTGCACCACTGCTGTGCCTTGGAATGCTAGTTGGAGTAATAAATCTCTGGAACAGATTTGGAATCACAC
GACCTGGATGGAGTGGGACAGAGAAATTAACAATTACACAAGCTTAATACACTCCTTAATTGAAGAATCG
CAAAACCAGCAAGAAAAGAATGAACAAGAATTATTGGAATTAGATAAATGGGCAAGTTTGTGGAATTGGT
TTAACATAACAAATTGGCTGTGGTATATAAAATTATTCATAATGATAGTAGGAGGCTTGGTAGGTTTAAG
AATAGTTTTTGCTGTACTTTCTATAGTGAATAGAGTTAGGCAGGGATATTCACCATTATCGTTTCAGACC
CACCTCCCAACCCCGAGGGGACCCGACAGGCCCGAAGGAATAGAAGAAGAAGGTGGAGAGAGAGACAGAG
ACAGATCCATTCGATTAGTGAACGGATCGGCACTGCGTGCGCCAATTCTGCAGACAAATGGCAGTATTCA
TCCACAATTTTAAAAGAAAAGGGGGGATTGGGGGGTACAGTGCAGGGGAAAGAATAGTAGACATAATAGC
AACAGACATACAAACTAAAGAATTACAAAAACAAATTACAAAAATTCAAAATTTTCGGGTTTATTACAGG
GACAGCAGAGATCCAGTTTGGTTAGATCTCGAGTTTACCACTCCCTATCAGTGATAGAGAAAAGTGAAAG
TCGAGTTTACCACTCCCTATCAGTGATAGAGAAAAGTGAAAGTCGAGTTTACCACTCCCTATCAGTGATA
GAGAAAAGTGAAAGTCGAGTTTACCACTCCCTATCAGTGATAGAGAAAAGTGAAAGTCGAGTTTACCACT
CCCTATCAGTGATAGAGAAAAGTGAAAGTCGAGTTTACCACTCCCTATCAGTGATAGAGAAAAGTGAAAG
TCGAGTTTACCACTCCCTATCAGTGATAGAGAAAAGTGAAAGTCGAGCTCGGTACCCGGGTCGAGGTAGG
CGTGTACGGTGGGAGGCCTATATAAGCAGAGCTCGTTTAGTGAACCGTCAGATCGCCTGGAGACGCCATC
CACGCTGTTTTGACCTCCATAGAAGACACCGGGACCGATCCAGCCTCCGCGGCCCCGAATTCGCCACCAT
GGAGGTAAATTGTTTAACACTAAAAGACCTGATCAGCCCCAGGCAGCCCAGACTAGATTTTGCAGTTGAA
GATGGGGAAAATGCACAAAAGGAAAATATATTTGTTGATCGATCAAGGATGGCCCCGAAGACTCCAATAA
AAAATGAACCAATTGATTTATCGAAGCAAAAAAAATTTACTCCAGAAAGAAATCCCATTACTCCAGTTAA
GTTTGTTGACAGACAGCAAGCGGAACCATGGACACCCACAGCTAACCTGAAGATGCTCATTAGTGCTGCC
AGCCCAGATATAAGGGACCGGGAGAAGAAAAAGGGACTATTCCGACCCATTGAAAACAAGGACGATGCAT
TTACAGATTCTCTACAGCTTGATGTTGTTGGGGACAGTGCTGTGGACGAATTTGAAAAGCAAAGGCCAAG
CAGAAAACAGAAAAGTTTAGGACTCCTGTGCCAGAAGTTTCTAGCTCGCTATCCAAGTTATCCCTTGTCA
ACTGAGAAAACTACCATCTCCCTAGATGAAGTTGCTGTCAGTCTTGGTGTGGAAAGGAGACGCATCTATG
ACATTGTAAATGTGCTGGAGTCGCTGCATCTGGTCAGCCGGGTGGCTAAGAATCAGTATGGCTGGCATGG
ACGGCACAGCCTGCCAAAAACCCTGAGGAACCTCCAGAGACTAGGAGAGGAGCAGAAATATGAAGAGCAA
ATGGCCTACCTCCAACAGAAAGAGCTGGACCTGATAGATTATAAATTTGGAGAACGTAAAAAAGATGGTG
ATCCAGATTCCCAGGAACAACAGTTACTGGATTTCTCTGAACCCGACTGTCCCTCTTCATCTGCAAACAG
TAGAAAAGACAAGTCTCTGAGAATTATGAGCCAGAAGTTTGTCATGCTGTTCCTCGTCTCCAAAACCAAG
ATTGTCACTCTGGATGTGGCTGCCAAAATACTGATAGAAGAAAGCCAAGATGCCCCGGACCATAGTAAAT
TTAAAACAAAGGTACGACGCCTCTATGACATAGCCAATGTTCTGACCAGCTTGGCTCTGATAAAGAAAGT
GCATGTAACAGAAGAGCGAGGTCGTAAACCAGCCTTCAAGTGGATCGGGCCTGTGGACTTCAGCTCAAGT
GATGAAGAACTGGTGGATGTTTCTGCATCTGTCTTACCAGAATTGAAAAGAGAAACATATGGCCAGATTC
AAGTCTGTGCAAAACAGAAGCTGGCTCGCCATGGTTCTTTTAACACAGTTCAGGCTTCTGAGAGGATCCA
GAGGAAAGTGAACTCAGAACCGAGCAGCCCGTACAGAGAAGAACAAGGATCAGGTGGCTACTCTTTAGAA
ATTGGAAGCCTGGCAGCTGTCTATAGACAGAAAATAGAAGACAATTCACAGGGAAAAGCCTTTGCCAGTA
AGAGAGTGGTGCCTCCATCAAGCAGCTTGGACCCTGTTGCTCCTTTCCCTGTCCTCTCTGTTGACCCAGA
ATATTGTGTTAATCCTTTAGCCCACCCAGTATTTTCTGTTGCTCAGACGGACCTGCAGGCATTCTCCATG
CAGAACGGTCTGAATGGACAAGTGGATGTCTCACTTGCTTCTGCAGCCTCTGCTGTGGAGAGCCTGAAGC
CAGCACTCCTTGCTGGCCAGCCTCTAGTGTATGTGCCCTCTGCCTCACTGTTCATGCTGTATGGAAGTCT
GCAGGAGGGACCAGCGTCAGGGTCAGGGTCAGAGAGGGATGACAGAAGCTCAGAAGCCCCAGCCACAGTA
GAGCTGTCATCTGCACCCTCAGCTCAGAAGCGCCTCTGTGAGGAGAGGAAACCTCAGGAGGAGGATGAGC
CAGCCACTAAAAGGCAAAGTAGGGAATATGAAGACGGCCCGCTGTCGCTTGTCATGCCCAAGAAACCCTC
AGATTCCACAGACCTTGCCTCTCCCAAGACTATGGGTAACAGGGCATCTATACCCCTCAAAGACATTCAT
GTGAATGGCCAACTCCCTGCTGCAGAAGAGATTTCAGGAAAGGCAACAGCAAACTCTCTTGTTTCTTCTG
AGTGGGGAAATCCTTCAAGAAATACAGATGTTGAAAAGCCTTCAAAAGAAAATGAAAGCACCAAAGAGCC
TTCTTTGCTACAATATCTTTGTGTGCAGTCTCCTGCAGGATTAAATGGTTTCAATGTACTTTTATCTGGC
AGTCAAACCCCCCCTACTGTGGGCCCGTCCTCAGGTCAGCTGCCGTCTTTCAGTGTCCCTTGCATGGTCT
TACCATCTCCACCTCTGGGCCCTTTTCCTGTTCTCTATTCTCCTGCAATGCCGGGCCCGGTTTCTTCTAC
TCTTGGTGCTCTCCCAAACACAGGACCTGTGAATTTCAGCTTGCCTGGCCTTGGATCAATAGCCCAGCTT
CTCGTCGGCCCCACAGCTGTGGTTAATCCAAAGTCGTCCACACTCCCTTCTGCAGACCCTCAGCTTCAGA
GTCAGCCCTCACTAAACCTAAGTCCAGTGATGTCAAGGTCACACAGTGTCGTCCAACAACCTGAGTCCCC
CGTTTACGTGGGACATCCAGTCTCAGTAGTAAAATTACATCAGTCACCAGTTCCAGTGACCCCCAAGAGC
ATCCAACGCACACATCGTGAGACGTTTTTCAAGACACCCGGCAGCCTTGGAGACCCTGTCCTGAAGAGAA
GAGAAAGGAACCAGTCACGAAACACCAGCTCGGCCCAGAGGAGACTAGAAATCCCCAGCGGCGGCGCTGA
CTCTAG
